Addgene plasmid #111067: pAAV-CAG-dLight1.1
Purpose: To generate Adeno-Associated viruses for expression of dLight1.1 under CAG promoter
Depositing lab: Lin Tian. Depositing organization: University of California, Davis. Publication: Ultrafast neuronal imaging of dopamine dynamics with designed genetically encoded sensors. Patriarchi T, Cho JR, Merten K, Howe MW, Marley A, Xiong WH, Folk RW, Broussard GJ, Liang R, Jang MJ, Zhong H, Dombeck D, von Zastrow M, Nimmerjahn A, Gradinaru V, Williams JT, Tian L. Science. 2018 Jun 29;360(6396). pii: science.aat4422. doi: 10.1126/science.aat4422. Epub 2018 May 31. PubMed 29853555.
Backbone
  Vector backbone: pAAV-CAG
  Backbone size w/o insert (bp): 5020
  Total vector size (bp): 7063
  Vector type: AAV
Growth in bacteria
  Bacterial resistance: Ampicillin, 100 μg/mL
  Growth temperature: 30°C
  Growth strain: NEB Stable
  Copy number: High Copy
Gene/Insert
  Gene/Insert name: dLight1.1
  Species: Synthetic
  Insert size (bp): 2043
  GenBank ID: MH244549
  Tag / fusion protein: Flag tag (N terminal on insert)
  Cloning method: Restriction Enzyme; 5′ cloning site BaMHI (not destroyed); 3′ cloning site HindIII (not destroyed)
  Sequencing primers: 5′ GCT CTA GAG CCT CTG CTA ACC ATG TTC; 3′ cgggaagcaatagcatgatacaaaggc
Terms and licenses: Academic/Nonprofit Terms; Industry Terms: Not Available to Industry
Depositor comments: Addgene NGS identified chicken beta-actin promoter, but not the CMV enhancer and chimeric intron often associated with CAG promoters. Please see the associated diagnostic digest for plasmid verification.
How to cite: pAAV-CAG-dLight1.1 was a gift from Lin Tian (Addgene plasmid # 111067 ; http://n2t.net/addgene:111067 ; RRID:Addgene_111067) For viral preps, please replace (Addgene plasmid # 111067) in the above sentence with: (Addgene viral prep # 111067-AAV1) or (Addgene viral prep # 111067-AAV5)
