[The description below was written by a language model from this plasmid's Addgene catalogue record.]
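Description:
pAAV-CAG-dLight1.1 is an adeno-associated virus transfer plasmid built on the pAAV-CAG backbone (about 5.0 kb of a roughly 7.1 kb total) and intended for producing recombinant AAV that expresses the dopamine sensor dLight1.1. As an AAV vector, its expression cassette is expected to lie between inverted terminal repeats, the cis elements needed for replication and packaging of the genome into capsids when helper and rep/cap functions are supplied in trans, although no feature table is provided to confirm individual elements. In bacteria it is a high-copy plasmid selected with ampicillin. The record pairs it with a recombination-deficient host strain, a common choice for keeping ITR-containing plasmids stable.

The payload is a 2,043 bp synthetic insert encoding dLight1.1, cloned by restriction enzymes between BamHI and HindIII sites that both remain intact, and carrying an N-terminal Flag epitope tag for immunodetection. According to the associated publication title, dLight1.1 belongs to a family of designed, genetically encoded sensors for fast imaging of dopamine dynamics in neurons. Expression is nominally driven by the CAG promoter, a strong ubiquitous hybrid normally made up of the CMV enhancer, chicken beta-actin promoter and a chimeric intron. However, the depositor comments note that repository sequencing detected the chicken beta-actin promoter but not the CMV enhancer or chimeric intron, so the promoter composition may differ from a canonical CAG and verification by diagnostic digest is suggested. Other regulatory elements, such as the polyadenylation signal or any post-transcriptional element, are not stated. The construct is used to generate AAV for non-cell-type-restricted sensor expression, and the record also mentions AAV1 and AAV5 viral preparations.
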