>Addgene plasmid #111067 | pAAV-CAG-dLight1.1 | addgene partial sequence | sequence record 222148 | Addgene Partial NGS Result
TCGAGGTGAGCCCCACGTTCTGCTTCACTCTCCCCATCTCCCCCCCCTCCCCACCCCCAATTTTGTATTT
ATTTATTTTTTAATTATTTTGTGCAGCGATGGGGGCGGGGGGGGGGGGGGGGCGCGCGCCAGGCGGGGCG
GGGCGGGGCGAGGGGCGGGGCGGGGCGAGGCGGAGAGGTGCGGCGGCAGCCAATCAGAGCGGCGCGCTCC
GAAAGTTTCCTTTTATGGCGAGGCGGCGGCGGCGGCGGCCCTATAAAAAGCGAAGCGCGCGGCGGGCGGG
AGTCGCTGCGCGCTGCCTTCGCCCCGTGCCCCGCTCCGCCGCCGCCTCGCGCCGCCCGCCCCGGCTCTGA
CTGACCGCGTTACTCCCACAGGTGAGCGGGCGGGACGGCCCTTCTCCTCCGGGCTGTAATTAGCGCTTGG
TTTAATGACGGCTTGTTTCTTTTCTGTGGCTGCGTGAAAGCCTTGAGGGGCTCCGGGAGGGCCCTTTGTG
CGGGGGGAGCGGCTCGGGGCTGTCCGCGGGGGGACGGCTGCCTTCGGGGGGGACGGGGCAGGGCGGGGTT
CGGCTTCTGGCGTGTGACCGGCGGCTCTAGAGCCTCTGCTAACCATGTTCATGCCTTCTTCTTTTTCCTA
CAGCTCCTGGGCAACGTGCTGGTTATTGTGCTGTCTCATCATTTTGGCAAAGAATTGGATCCTGCGCGCC
ATGAAGACGATCATCGCCCTGAGCTACATCTTCTGCCTGGTGTTCGCCGACTACAAGGACGATGATGACG
CCATGAGGACTCTGAACACCTCTGCCATGGACGGGACTGGGCTGGTGGTGGAGAGGGACTTCTCTGTTCG
TATCCTCACTGCCTGTTTCCTGTCGCTGCTCATCCTGTCCACGCTCCTGGGGAACACGCTGGTCTGTGCT
GCCGTTATCAGGTTCCGACACCTGCGGTCCAAGGTGACCAACTTCTTTGTCATCTCCTTGGCTGTGTCAG
ATCTCTTGGTGGCCGTCCTGGTCATGCCCTGGAAGGCAGTGGCTGAGATTGCTGGCTTCTGGCCCTTTGG
GTCCTTCTGTAACATCTGGGTGGCCTTTGACATCATGTGCTCCACTGCATCCATCCTCAACCTCTGTGTG
ATCAGCGTGGACAGGTATTGGGCTATCTCCAGCCCTTTCCGGTATGAGAGAAAGATGACCCCCAAGGCAG
CCTTCATCCTGATCAGTGTGGCATGGACCTTGTCTGTACTCATCTCCTTCATCCCAGTGCAGCTCAGCTG
GCACAAGGCAAAACCCACAAGCCCCTCTGATGGAAATGCCACTTCCCTGGCTGAGACCATAGACAACTGT
GACTCCAGCCTCAGCAGGACATATGCCATCTCATCCTCTGTAATCAGCTTTTACATCCCTGTGGCCATCA
TGATTGTCACCTACACCAGGATCTACAGGATTGCTCAGAAACTGAGCTCACTCATTAACGTCTATATCAA
GGCCGACAAGCAGAAGAACGGCATCAAGGCGAACTTCAAGATCCGCCACAACATCGAGGACGGCGGCGTG
CAGCTCGCCTACCACTACCAGCAGAACACCCCCATCGGCGACGGCCCCGTGCTGCTGCCCGACAACCACT
ACCTGAGCGTGCAGTCCAAACTTTCGAAAGACCCCAACGAGAAGCGCGATCACATGGTCCTGCTGGAGTT
CGTGACCGCCGCCGGGATCACTCTCGGCATGGACGAGCTGTACAAGGGCGGTACCGGAGGGAGCATGGTG
AGCAAGGGCGAGGAGCTGTTCACCGGGGTGGTGCCCATCCTGGTCGAGCTGGACGGCGACGTAAACGGCC
ACAAGTTCAGCGTGTCCGGCGAGGGTGAGGGCGATGCCACCTACGGCAAGCTGACCCTGAAGTTCATCTG
CACCACCGGCAAGCTGCCCGTGCCCTGGCCCACCCTCGTGACCACCCTGACCTACGGCGTGCAGTGCTTC
AGCCGCTACCCCGACCACATGAAGCAGCACGACTTCTTCAAGTCCGCCATGCCCGAAGGCTACATCCAGG
AGCGCACCATCTTCTTCAAGGACGACGGCAACTACAAGACCCGCGCCGAGGTGAAGTTCGAGGGCGACAC
CCTGGTGAACCGCATCGAGCTGAAGGGCATCGACTTCAAGGAGGACGGCAACATCCTGGGGCACAAGCTG
GAGTACAACAATCATGACCAACTGAAAAGAGAAACTAAAGTCCTGAAGACTCTGTCGGTGATCATGGGTG
TGTTTGTGTGCTGTTGGCTACCTTTCTTCATCTTGAACTGCATTTTGCCCTTCTGTGGGTCTGGGGAGAC
GCAGCCCTTCTGCATTGATTCCAACACCTTTGACGTGTTTGTGTGGTTTGGGTGGGCTAATTCATCCTTG
AACCCCATCATTTATGCCTTTAATGCTGATTTTCGGAAGGCATTTTCAACCCTCTTAGGATGCTACAGAC
TTTGCCCTGCGACGAATAATGCCATAGAGACGGTGAGTATCAATAACAATGGGGCCGCGATGTTTTCCAG
CCATCATGAGCCACGAGGCTCCATCTCCAAGGAGTGCAATCTGGTTTACCTGATCCCACATGCTGTGGGC
TCCTCTGAGGACCTGAAAAAGGAGGAGGCAGCTGGCATCGCCAGACCCTTGGAGAAGCTGTCCCCAGCCC
TATCGGTCATATTGGACTATGACACTGACGTCTCTCTGGAGAAGATCCAACCCATCACACAAAACGGTCA
GCACCCAACCTGAAAGCTTATCGATAATCAACCTCTGGATTACAAAATTTGTGAAAGATTGACTGGTATT
CTTAACTATGTTGCTCCTTTTACGCTATGTGGATACGCTGCTTTAATGCCTTTGTATCATGCTATTGCTT
CCCGTATGGCTTTCATTTTCTCCTCCTTGTATAAATCCTGGTTGCTGTCTCTTTATGAGGAGTTGTGGCC
CGTTGTCAGGCAACGTGGCGTGGTGTGCACTGTGTTTGCTGACGCAACCCCCACTGGTTGGGGCATTGCC
ACCACCTGTCAGCTCCTTTCCGGGACTTTCGCTTTCCCCCTCCCTATTGCCACGGCGGAACTCATCGCCG
CCTGCCTTGCCCGCTGCTGGACAGGGGCTCGGCTGTTGGGCACTGACAATTCCGTGGTGTTGTCGGGGAA
ATCATCGTCCTTTCCTTGGCTGCTCGCCTGTGTTGCCACCTGGATTCTGCGCGGGACGTCCTTCTGCTAC
GTCCCTTCGGCCCTCAATCCAGCGGACCTTCCTTCCCGCGGCCTGCTGCCGGCTCTGCGGCCTCTTCCGC
GTCTTCGCCTTCGCCCTCAGACGAGTCGGATCTCCCTTTGGGCCGCCTCCCCGCATCGATACCGTCGACC
CGGGCGGCCGCTTCGAGCAGACATGATAAGATACATTGATGAGTTTGGACAAACCACAACTAGAATGCAG
TGAAAAAAATGCTTTATTTGTGAAATTTGTGATGCTATTGCTTTATTTGTAACCATTATAAGCTGCAATA
AACAAGTT
